>Addgene plasmid #135290 | hCMV-IE1:RoLuc:bgH | depositor full sequence | sequence record 261436 | hCMV-IE1:RoLuc:bgH sequence 4793 bps
TAACAAGCTTCGTCTCAGTCAGGAGTAGTTATTAATAGTAATCAATTACGGGGTCATTAGTTCATAGCCC
ATATATGGAGTTCCGCGTTACATAACTTACGGTAAATGGCCCGCCTGGCTGACCGCCCAACGACCCCCGC
CCATTGACGTCAATAATGACGTATGTTCCCATAGTAACGCCAATAGGGACTTTCCATTGACGTCAATGGG
TGGAGTATTTACGGTAAACTGCCCACTTGGCAGTACATCAAGTGTATCATATGCCAAGTACGCCCCCTAT
TGACGTCAATGACGGTAAATGGCCCGCCTGGCATTATGCCCAGTACATGACCTTATGGGACTTTCCTACT
TGGCAGTACATCTACGTATTAGTCATCGCTATTACCATGGTGATGCGGTTTTGGCAGTACATCAATGGGC
GTGGATAGCGGTTTGACTCACGGGGATTTCCAAGTCTCCACCCCATTGACGTCAATGGGAGTTTGTTTTG
GCACCAAAATCAACGGGACTTTCCAAAATGTCGTAACAACTCCGCCCCATTGACGCAAATGGGCGGTAGG
CGTGTACGGTGGGAGGTCTATATAAGCAGAGCTGGTTTAGTGAACCGTCAGATCAAGCTCAAATGCCTAA
CGAAATCATACTCCACGGGGCAAAGCCCCGAGATCCCCTCGACCTCGGGACGGCGGGTATCCAGTTGTAT
CGCGCTCTGACTAACTTCTCCTTTTTGCGGGAGGCCTTGATTGATGCGCACACCGAAGAAGTTGTTAGTT
ATGCGGATATATTGGAAAACAGCTGCCGACTTGCCAAATGCTATGAGAATTACGGCCTGCGCCAAAACTC
AGTGATAAGTGTTTGCTCCGAAAACTCAACAATTTTTTTCTACCCCGTGATTGCTGCCCTCTATATGGGT
GTAATTACTGCCACTGTGAATGACTCTTATACCGAACGCGAATTGCTTGAAACGCTCAACATTTCAAAGC
CGGAGTTGGTATTTTGCAGTAAAAAAGCAATCAAGAACATGATGGCTCTCAAAAGAAATGTAAACTTTAT
AAAGAAAGTCGTGCTCCTCGATTCCAAGGAGGATATGGGCGAGGCCCAATGTCTGAGCAACTTTATGGCT
CGGTATTCCGAACCAAATTTGGACGTTCGGAATTTTAAACCCCGCGACTTTGATGCAAAGGAACAAGTTG
CTCTCATTATGTCCTCTTCCGGGACCACCGGACTTCCAAAAGGAGTGGTACTCACGCACAGAAACCTCTC
AGTAAGATTTGTTCACTGCAAGGATCCACTTTTCGGGACAAGGACAATACCTAGTACTTCCATTCTGAGT
ATAGTGCCATTTCATCATGCATTCGGAATGTTCACAACATTGTCTTACTTCATCGTGGGCTTGAGGGTAG
TACTCCTTAAGCGCTTCGAAGAGAAATTTTTCCTGTCTACTATCGAGAAATACCGCATTCCGACCATCGT
GCTTGCGCCACCAGTTATGGTATTCCTCGCCAAATCCCCGTTGGTAGACCAGTATGACTTGTCCTCTATA
CGCGAGGTTGCCACCGGCGGTGCCCCAGTCGGGACCGAAGTAGCCGTTGCCGTAGCGAAACGGCTGAAAA
TCGGCGGCATTCTGCAAGGTTATGGACTCACGGAAACGTGTTGTGCGGTGCTCATCACGCCGCACGACGA
CGTCAAGACCGGCTCAACAGGCCGGGTTGCGCCATACGTACAAGCAAAGATAGTAGATCTTACCACGGGA
AAATCTCTGGGGCCTAACAAGAGAGGTGAACTGTGCTTCAAAAGTGAAATTATTATGAAGGGCTACTTTA
ATAATAAACAAGCCACCGAAGAAGCCATTGATAAGGAAGGGTGGCTCCACTCTGGGGATGTCGGGTACTA
CGACGATGATGGCCACTTTTTTGTCGTTGATCGGCTTAAGGAGCTGATCAAGTACAAGGGTTATCAAGTC
GCCCCAGCCGAGCTTGAGTGGCTCCTCCTCCAACATCCCAGCATTAAGGACGCAGGAGTAACTGGGGTGC
CCGATGAGGCAGCCGGCGAGTTGCCGGGGGCATGTATTGTGTTGCAAGAAGGAAAATCATTGACCGAACA
AGAGATCATAGATTACATTGCGGAAAGAGTTAGCCCCACAAAACGCATCCGAGGGGGAGTAGTTTTCGTA
GACGATATACCTAAAGGCGCGACAGGCAAGTTGGTTCGATCCGAATTGCGCAAACTTCTCGCGCAGAAGA
AATCCAAGTTGTGAGCTTCTGTGCCTTCTAGTTGCCAGCCATCTGTTGTTTGCCCCTCCCCCGTGCCTTC
CTTGACCCTGGAAGGTGCCACTCCCACTGTCCTTTCCTAATAAAATGAGGAAATTGCATCGCATTGTCTG
AGTAGGTGTCATTCTATTCTGGGGGGTGGGGTGGGGCAGGACAGCAAGGGGGAGGATTGGGAAGACAATA
GCAGGCATGCTGGGGATGCGGTGGGCTCTATGGCGCTTGAGACGAAGCTTGACACGGTTATCCACAGAAT
CAGGGGATAACGCAGGAAAGAACATGTGAGCAAAAGGCCAGCAAAAGGCCAGGAACCGTAAAAAGGCCGC
GTTGCTGGCGTTTTTCCATAGGCTCCGCCCCCCTGACGAGCATCACAAAAATCGACGCTCAAGTCAGAGG
TGGCGAAACCCGACAGGACTATAAAGATACCAGGCGTTTCCCCCTGGAAGCTCCCTCGTGCGCTCTCCTG
TTCCGACCCTGCCGCTTACCGGATACCTGTCCGCCTTTCTCCCTTCGGGAAGCGTGGCGCTTTCTCATAG
CTCACGCTGTAGGTATCTCAGTTCGGTGTAGGTCGTTCGCTCCAAGCTGGGCTGTGTGCACGAACCCCCC
GTTCAGCCCGACCGCTGCGCCTTATCCGGTAACTATCGTCTTGAGTCCAACCCGGTAAGACACGACTTAT
CGCCACTGGCAGCAGCCACTGGTAACAGGATTAGCAGAGCGAGGTATGTAGGCGGTGCTACAGAGTTCTT
GAAGTGGTGGCCTAACTACGGCTACACTAGAAGAACAGTATTTGGTATCTGCGCTCTGCTGAAGCCAGTT
ACCTTCGGAAAAAGAGTTGGTAGCTCTTGATCCGGCAAACAAACCACCGCTGGTAGCGGTGGTTTTTTTG
TTTGCAAGCAGCAGATTACGCGCAGAAAAAAAGGATCTCAAGAAGATCCTTTGATCTTTTCTACGGGGTC
TGACGCTCAGTGGAACGAAAACTCACGTTAAGGGATTTTGGTCATGAGATTATCAAAAAGGATCTTCACC
TAGATCCTTTTGTGATGATCGGCACGTAAGAGGTTCCAACTTTCACCATAATGAAATAAGATCACTACCG
GGCGTATTTTTTGAGTTATCGAGATTTTCAGGAGCTAAGGAAGCTAAAATGAGCCATATTCAACGGGAAA
CGTCTTGCTCAAGGCCGCGATTAAATTCCAACATGGATGCTGATTTATATGGGTATAAATGGGCTCGCGA
TAATGTCGGGCAATCAGGTGCGACAATCTACCGATTGTATGGGAAGCCCGATGCGCCAGAGTTGTTTCTG
AAACATGGCAAAGGTAGCGTTGCCAATGATGTTACAGATGAGATGGTCAGACTAAACTGGCTGACGGAAT
TTATGCCTCTTCCGACCATCAAGCATTTTATCCGTACTCCTGATGATGCATGGTTACTCACCACTGCGAT
CCCAGGGAAAACAGCATTCCAGGTATTAGAAGAATATCCTGATTCAGGTGAAAATATTGTTGATGCGCTG
GCAGTGTTCCTGCGCCGGTTGCATTCGATTCCTGTTTGTAATTGTCCTTTTAACAGCGATCGCGTATTTC
GACTCGCTCAGGCGCAATCACGAATGAATAACGGTTTGGTTGATGCGAGTGATTTTGATGACGAGCGTAA
TGGCTGGCCTGTTGAACAAGTCTGGAAAGAAATGCATAAACTTTTGCCATTCTCACCGGATTCAGTCGTC
ACTCATGGTGATTTCTCACTTGATAACCTTATTTTTGACGAGGGGAAATTAATAGGTTGTATTGATGTTG
GACGAGTCGGAATCGCAGACCGATACCAGGATCTTGCCATCCTATGGAACTGCCTCGGTGAGTTTTCTCC
TTCATTACAGAAACGGCTTTTTCAAAAATATGGTATTGATAATCCTGATATGAATAAATTGCAGTTTCAT
TTGATGCTCGATGAGTTTTTCTGATTTTTTTTAAGGCAGTTATTGGTGCCCTTAAACGCCTGGTTGCTAC
GCCTGAATAAGTGATAATAAGCGGATGAATGGCAGAAATTCGATGATAAGCTGTCAAACATGATGT
[125 nt withheld, positions 4337-4461]
C
[91 nt withheld, positions 4463-4553]
AGGGTGATGGTTCACGTAGTGGGCCAGCGCCCTGATAGACGGTTTTTCGCCCTTTGACGTTGGAGTCCAC
GTTCTTT
[37 nt withheld, positions 4631-4667]
ACCCTATCTCGGTCTATTCTTTTGATTTATAAGGGATTTTGCCGATTTCGGCCTATTGGTTAAAAAATGA
GCTGATTTAACAAAAATTTAACGCGAATTTTAACAAAATATTAACGCTTACAATTT
Features (pLannotate 1.2.2; 9 found; start..end, strand, type, name):
     86..389     +  enhancer       CMV enhancer: human cytomegalovirus immediate early enhancer
    390..593     +  promoter       CMV promoter: human cytomegalovirus (CMV) immediate early promoter
    623..2251    +  CDS            LUCI_LUCCR: Experimental evidence at protein level: Swiss-Prot protein existence level 1. Produces green light with a wavelength of 544 nm. From Luciola cruciata (Japanese firefly) (Genji firefly).
   2259..2483    +  polyA_signal   bGH poly(A) signal: bovine growth hormone polyadenylation signal
   2603..3191    -  rep_origin     ori: high-copy-number ColE1/pMB1/pBR322/pUC origin of replication
   3306..3408    +  promoter       cat promoter: promoter of the E. coli cat gene encoding chloramphenicol acetyltransferase
   3409..4222    +  CDS            KanR (fragment): aminoglycoside phosphotransferase; aph(3')-Ia; confers resistance to kanamycin in bacteria or G418 (Geneticin®) in eukaryotes
   4310..4327    -  promoter       tet promoter (fragment): E. coli promoter for tetracycline efflux protein gene
   4338..4793    +  rep_origin     f1 ori (sequence partly withheld): f1 bacteriophage origin of replication; arrow indicates direction of (+) strand synthesis
