>Addgene plasmid #135290 | hCMV-IE1:RoLuc:bgH | addgene full sequence | sequence record 272168 | Addgene NGS Result
TTCTTT
[37 nt withheld, positions 7-43]
ACCCTATCTCGGTCTATTCTTTTGATTTATAAGGGATTTTGCCGATTTCGGCCTATTGGTTAAAAAATGA
GCTGATTTAACAAAAATTTAACGCGAATTTTAACAAAATATTAACGCTTACAATTTTAACAAGCTTCGTC
TCAGTCAGGAGTAGTTATTAATAGTAATCAATTACGGGGTCATTAGTTCATAGCCCATATATGGAGTTCC
GCGTTACATAACTTACGGTAAATGGCCCGCCTGGCTGACCGCCCAACGACCCCCGCCCATTGACGTCAAT
AATGACGTATGTTCCCATAGTAACGCCAATAGGGACTTTCCATTGACGTCAATGGGTGGAGTATTTACGG
TAAACTGCCCACTTGGCAGTACATCAAGTGTATCATATGCCAAGTACGCCCCCTATTGACGTCAATGACG
GTAAATGGCCCGCCTGGCATTATGCCCAGTACATGACCTTATGGGACTTTCCTACTTGGCAGTACATCTA
CGTATTAGTCATCGCTATTACCATGGTGATGCGGTTTTGGCAGTACATCAATGGGCGTGGATAGCGGTTT
GACTCACGGGGATTTCCAAGTCTCCACCCCATTGACGTCAATGGGAGTTTGTTTTGGCACCAAAATCAAC
GGGACTTTCCAAAATGTCGTAACAACTCCGCCCCATTGACGCAAATGGGCGGTAGGCGTGTACGGTGGGA
GGTCTATATAAGCAGAGCTGGTTTAGTGAACCGTCAGATCAAGCTCAAATGCCTAACGAAATCATACTCC
ACGGGGCAAAGCCCCGAGATCCCCTCGACCTCGGGACGGCGGGTATCCAGTTGTATCGCGCTCTGACTAA
CTTCTCCTTTTTGCGGGAGGCCTTGATTGATGCGCACACCGAAGAAGTTGTTAGTTATGCGGATATATTG
GAAAACAGCTGCCGACTTGCCAAATGCTATGAGAATTACGGCCTGCGCCAAAACTCAGTGATAAGTGTTT
GCTCCGAAAACTCAACAATTTTTTTCTACCCCGTGATTGCTGCCCTCTATATGGGTGTAATTACTGCCAC
TGTGAATGACTCTTATACCGAACGCGAATTGCTTGAAACGCTCAACATTTCAAAGCCGGAGTTGGTATTT
TGCAGTAAAAAAGCAATCAAGAACATGATGGCTCTCAAAAGAAATGTAAACTTTATAAAGAAAGTCGTGC
TCCTCGATTCCAAGGAGGATATGGGCGAGGCCCAATGTCTGAGCAACTTTATGGCTCGGTATTCCGAACC
AAATTTGGACGTTCGGAATTTTAAACCCCGCGACTTTGATGCAAAGGAACAAGTTGCTCTCATTATGTCC
TCTTCCGGGACCACCGGACTTCCAAAAGGAGTGGTACTCACGCACAGAAACCTCTCAGTAAGATTTGTTC
ACTGCAAGGATCCACTTTTCGGGACAAGGACAATACCTAGTACTTCCATTCTGAGTATAGTGCCATTTCA
TCATGCATTCGGAATGTTCACAACATTGTCTTACTTCATCGTGGGCTTGAGGGTAGTACTCCTTAAGCGC
TTCGAAGAGAAATTTTTCCTGTCTACTATCGAGAAATACCGCATTCCGACCATCGTGCTTGCGCCACCAG
TTATGGTATTCCTCGCCAAATCCCCGTTGGTAGACCAGTATGACTTGTCCTCTATACGCGAGGTTGCCAC
CGGCGGTGCCCCAGTCGGGACCGAAGTAGCCGTTGCCGTAGCGAAACGGCTGAAAATCGGCGGCATTCTG
CAAGGTTATGGACTCACGGAAACGTGTTGTGCGGTGCTCATCACGCCGCACGACGACGTCAAGACCGGCT
CAACAGGCCGGGTTGCGCCATACGTACAAGCAAAGATAGTAGATCTTACCACGGGAAAATCTCTGGGGCC
TAACAAGAGAGGTGAACTGTGCTTCAAAAGTGAAATTATTATGAAGGGCTACTTTAATAATAAACAAGCC
ACCGAAGAAGCCATTGATAAGGAAGGGTGGCTCCACTCTGGGGATGTCGGGTACTACGACGATGATGGCC
ACTTTTTTGTCGTTGATCGGCTTAAGGAGCTGATCAAGTACAAGGGTTATCAAGTCGCCCCAGCCGAGCT
TGAGTGGCTCCTCCTCCAACATCCCAGCATTAAGGACGCAGGAGTAACTGGGGTGCCCGATGAGGCAGCC
GGCGAGTTGCCGGGGGCATGTATTGTGTTGCAAGAAGGAAAATCATTGACCGAACAAGAGATCATAGATT
ACATTGCGGAAAGAGTTAGCCCCACAAAACGCATCCGAGGGGGAGTAGTTTTCGTAGACGATATACCTAA
AGGCGCGACAGGCAAGTTGGTTCGATCCGAATTGCGCAAACTTCTCGCGCAGAAGAAATCCAAGTTGTGA
GCTTCTGTGCCTTCTAGTTGCCAGCCATCTGTTGTTTGCCCCTCCCCCGTGCCTTCCTTGACCCTGGAAG
GTGCCACTCCCACTGTCCTTTCCTAATAAAATGAGGAAATTGCATCGCATTGTCTGAGTAGGTGTCATTC
TATTCTGGGGGGTGGGGTGGGGCAGGACAGCAAGGGGGAGGATTGGGAAGACAATAGCAGGCATGCTGGG
GATGCGGTGGGCTCTATGGCGCTTGAGACGAAGCTTGACACGGTTATCCACAGAATCAGGGGATAACGCA
GGAAAGAACATGTGAGCAAAAGGCCAGCAAAAGGCCAGGAACCGTAAAAAGGCCGCGTTGCTGGCGTTTT
TCCATAGGCTCCGCCCCCCTGACGAGCATCACAAAAATCGACGCTCAAGTCAGAGGTGGCGAAACCCGAC
AGGACTATAAAGATACCAGGCGTTTCCCCCTGGAAGCTCCCTCGTGCGCTCTCCTGTTCCGACCCTGCCG
CTTACCGGATACCTGTCCGCCTTTCTCCCTTCGGGAAGCGTGGCGCTTTCTCATAGCTCACGCTGTAGGT
ATCTCAGTTCGGTGTAGGTCGTTCGCTCCAAGCTGGGCTGTGTGCACGAACCCCCCGTTCAGCCCGACCG
CTGCGCCTTATCCGGTAACTATCGTCTTGAGTCCAACCCGGTAAGACACGACTTATCGCCACTGGCAGCA
GCCACTGGTAACAGGATTAGCAGAGCGAGGTATGTAGGCGGTGCTACAGAGTTCTTGAAGTGGTGGCCTA
ACTACGGCTACACTAGAAGAACAGTATTTGGTATCTGCGCTCTGCTGAAGCCAGTTACCTTCGGAAAAAG
AGTTGGTAGCTCTTGATCCGGCAAACAAACCACCGCTGGTAGCGGTGGTTTTTTTGTTTGCAAGCAGCAG
ATTACGCGCAGAAAAAAAGGATCTCAAGAAGATCCTTTGATCTTTTCTACGGGGTCTGACGCTCAGTGGA
ACGAAAACTCACGTTAAGGGATTTTGGTCATGAGATTATCAAAAAGGATCTTCACCTAGATCCTTTTGTG
ATGATCGGCACGTAAGAGGTTCCAACTTTCACCATAATGAAATAAGATCACTACCGGGCGTATTTTTTGA
GTTATCGAGATTTTCAGGAGCTAAGGAAGCTAAAATGAGCCATATTCAACGGGAAACGTCTTGCTCAAGG
CCGCGATTAAATTCCAACATGGATGCTGATTTATATGGGTATAAATGGGCTCGCGATAATGTCGGGCAAT
CAGGTGCGACAATCTACCGATTGTATGGGAAGCCCGATGCGCCAGAGTTGTTTCTGAAACATGGCAAAGG
TAGCGTTGCCAATGATGTTACAGATGAGATGGTCAGACTAAACTGGCTGACGGAATTTATGCCTCTTCCG
ACCATCAAGCATTTTATCCGTACTCCTGATGATGCATGGTTACTCACCACTGCGATCCCAGGGAAAACAG
CATTCCAGGTATTAGAAGAATATCCTGATTCAGGTGAAAATATTGTTGATGCGCTGGCAGTGTTCCTGCG
CCGGTTGCATTCGATTCCTGTTTGTAATTGTCCTTTTAACAGCGATCGCGTATTTCGACTCGCTCAGGCG
CAATCACGAATGAATAACGGTTTGGTTGATGCGAGTGATTTTGATGACGAGCGTAATGGCTGGCCTGTTG
AACAAGTCTGGAAAGAAATGCATAAACTTTTGCCATTCTCACCGGATTCAGTAGTCACTCATGGTGATTT
CTCACTTGATAACCTTATTTTTGACGAGGGGAAATTAATAGGTTGTATTGATGTTGGACGAGTCGGAATC
GCAGACCGATACCAGGATCTTGCCATCCTATGGAACTGCCTCGGTGAGTTTTCTCCTTCATTACAGAAAC
GGCTTTTTCAAAAATATGGTATTGATAATCCTGATATGAATAAATTGCAGTTTCATTTGATGCTCGATGA
GTTTTTCTGATTTTTTTTAAGGCAGTTATTGGTGCCCTTAAACGCCTGGTTGCTACGCCTGAATAAGTGA
TAATAAGCGGATGAATGGCAGAAATTCGATGATAAGCTGTCAAACATGATGT
[125 nt withheld, positions 4506-4630]
C
[91 nt withheld, positions 4632-4722]
AGGGTGATGGTTCACGTAGTGGGCCAGCGCCCTGATAGACGGTTTTTCGCCCTTTGACGTTGGAGTCCAC
G
Features (pLannotate 1.2.2; 9 found; start..end, strand, type, name):
    255..558     +  enhancer       CMV enhancer: human cytomegalovirus immediate early enhancer
    559..762     +  promoter       CMV promoter: human cytomegalovirus (CMV) immediate early promoter
    792..2420    +  CDS            LUCI_LUCCR: Experimental evidence at protein level: Swiss-Prot protein existence level 1. Produces green light with a wavelength of 544 nm. From Luciola cruciata (Japanese firefly) (Genji firefly).
   2428..2652    +  polyA_signal   bGH poly(A) signal: bovine growth hormone polyadenylation signal
   2772..3360    -  rep_origin     ori: high-copy-number ColE1/pMB1/pBR322/pUC origin of replication
   3475..3577    +  promoter       cat promoter: promoter of the E. coli cat gene encoding chloramphenicol acetyltransferase
   3578..4391    +  CDS            KanR (fragment): aminoglycoside phosphotransferase; aph(3')-Ia; confers resistance to kanamycin in bacteria or G418 (Geneticin®) in eukaryotes
   4479..4496    -  promoter       tet promoter (fragment): E. coli promoter for tetracycline efflux protein gene
   4507..169     +  rep_origin     f1 ori (across the origin) (sequence partly withheld): f1 bacteriophage origin of replication; arrow indicates direction of (+) strand synthesis
