[The description below was written by a language model from this plasmid's Addgene catalogue record and pLannotate feature annotations shown in this document.]
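Description:
hCMV-IE1:RoLuc:bgH is a 4.8 kb mammalian expression plasmid that carries a single, self-contained transcriptional unit for constitutive production of the RoLuc luciferase. It is built in Alpha2, a compact (about 2.3 kb) custom backbone from a hierarchical, Golden Gate-style synthetic biology cloning system. The backbone is maintained in E. coli at high copy through a ColE1/pUC-type origin and selected with kanamycin via an aph(3')-Ia aminoglycoside phosphotransferase gene, which the annotation places downstream of a cat promoter. An f1 bacteriophage origin and a short tet promoter fragment are also annotated. Two sequence records, one from the depositor and one from repository sequencing, have the same length and the same nine features in the same order. They differ only in where numbering starts on the circle.

The roughly 2.5 kb synthetic insert consists of the human cytomegalovirus immediate early enhancer and promoter, the luciferase open reading frame, and the bovine growth hormone polyadenylation signal. The annotation software matches the coding sequence to the luciferase of the firefly Luciola cruciata, which suggests that RoLuc is a beetle-type luciferase related to that enzyme. The record does not state its exact origin, mutations or emission colour. The unit was assembled using BsaI sites that were destroyed in the process, and the depositor notes that it can be released intact with BsmBI for transfer into Omega-level vectors, where several transcriptional units can be combined. The associated publication describes multiplex hextuple luciferase assaying to examine several cellular pathways at once, and this plasmid provides a constitutively expressed luciferase module for mammalian cells in that system.
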