Addgene plasmid #135290: hCMV-IE1:RoLuc:bgH
Purpose: Transcriptional unit for constitutive expression of RoLuc in mammalian cells
Depositing lab: Koen Venken. Depositing organization: Baylor College of Medicine. Publication: Examining multiple cellular pathways at once using multiplex hextuple luciferase assaying. Sarrion-Perdigones A, Chang L, Gonzalez Y, Gallego-Flores T, Young DW, Venken KJT. Nat Commun. 2019 Dec 13;10(1):5710. doi: 10.1038/s41467-019-13651-y. PubMed 31836712.
Backbone
  Vector backbone: Alpha2
  Backbone manufacturer: Self made
  Backbone size w/o insert (bp): 2327
  Total vector size (bp): 4793
  Vector type: Mammalian Expression, Luciferase, Synthetic Biology
Growth in bacteria
  Bacterial resistance: Kanamycin, 50 μg/mL
  Growth temperature: 37°C
  Growth strain: DH5alpha
  Copy number: High Copy
Gene/Insert
  Gene/Insert name: CMV:RoLuc:bGH (alt name: Cytomegalovirus enhancer and promoter driving the expression of the RoLuc Luciferase)
  Species: Synthetic
  Insert size (bp): 2466
  Cloning method: Restriction Enzyme; 5′ cloning site BsaI (destroyed during cloning); 3′ cloning site BsaI (destroyed during cloning)
  Sequencing primers: 5′ aat gag ctg att taa caa aaa ttt aac gcg; 3′ ctt ttt acg gtt cct ggc ctt ttg
Terms and licenses: Academic/Nonprofit Terms; Industry Terms: Not Available to Industry
Depositor comments: Insert can be released with BsmBI for further cloning into Omega level vectors.
How to cite: hCMV-IE1:RoLuc:bgH was a gift from Koen Venken (Addgene plasmid # 135290 ; http://n2t.net/addgene:135290 ; RRID:Addgene_135290)
